Addgene plasmid #152766: pGBW-m4133359
Purpose: Mammalian expression plasmid for SARS-CoV-2 ORF7a protein
Depositing lab: Ginkgo Bioworks & Benjie Chen. Depositing organization: Ginkgo Bioworks.
Backbone
  Vector backbone: pTwist_CMV_Puro_6
  Backbone size w/o insert (bp): 6080
  Vector type: Mammalian Expression
  Selectable markers: Puromycin
Growth in bacteria
  Bacterial resistance: Ampicillin, 100 μg/mL
  Growth temperature: 37°C
  Growth strain: DH5alpha
  Copy number: High Copy
Gene/Insert
  Gene/Insert name: SARS-CoV-2 ORF7a protein
  Species: Severe acute respiratory syndrome coronavirus 2
  Insert size (bp): 359
  Mutation: wt
  Entrez Gene: ORF7a (a.k.a. GU280_gp07)
  Promoter: CMV
  Tag / fusion protein: Cleavable TEV;TapTag (C terminal on backbone)
  Cloning method: Unknown
Resource information
  A portion of this plasmid was derived from a plasmid made by: GinkgoBioworks
Depositor comments: NCBI reference sequence: YP_009724395.1
How to cite: pGBW-m4133359 was a gift from Ginkgo Bioworks & Benjie Chen (Addgene plasmid # 152766 ; http://n2t.net/addgene:152766 ; RRID:Addgene_152766)
