[The description below was written by a language model from this plasmid's Addgene catalogue record and pLannotate feature annotations shown in this document.]
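Description:
pGBW-m4133359 is a mammalian expression plasmid built on the pTwist_CMV_Puro_6 backbone for producing the wild-type SARS-CoV-2 ORF7a accessory protein in cultured mammalian cells. It is maintained in E. coli as a high-copy plasmid through a ColE1/pUC-type origin and selected with ampicillin via a full-length β-lactamase gene; a short additional β-lactamase fragment is also annotated and appears to be a backbone remnant. For selection of transfected mammalian cells, a separate cassette places the puromycin N-acetyltransferase gene under the human ubiquitin C promoter, followed by a synthetic polyadenylation signal.

The ORF7a coding sequence sits at the start of the circular sequence record, immediately downstream of the CMV enhancer and CMV promoter elements annotated at the end of the record, so transcription runs across the numbering origin into the insert. The catalogue lists a C-terminal, backbone-encoded cleavable TEV/TapTag fusion. Consistent with a tandem affinity purification tag, the feature table detects a myosin light chain kinase fragment (the usual source of a calmodulin-binding peptide) and a Staphylococcus aureus protein A fragment (IgG-binding domains) downstream of ORF7a. The TEV site itself is not separately annotated. An SV40 poly(A) signal follows the fusion, although it is annotated on the reverse strand. The expression unit is bracketed by β-globin insulator elements, and bacterial rrnG and T7 terminators isolate it from neighbouring transcription.

The design suits transient or puromycin-selected expression of tagged ORF7a, for example for affinity purification and studies of its host interaction partners, though the record states only mammalian expression as the purpose.
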