Features (pLannotate 1.2.2; 21 found; start..end, strand, type, name):
      5..367     +  CDS            NS7A_SARS2: Experimental evidence at protein level: Swiss-Prot protein existence level 1. Plays a role as antagonist of host tetherin (BST2), disrupting its antiviral effect. Acts by binding to BST2 thereby interfering with its glycosylation. May suppress small interfering RNA (siRNA). May bind to host ITGAL, thereby playing a role in attachment or modulation of leukocytes. From Severe acute respiratory syndrome coronavirus 2 (2019-nCoV) (SARS-CoV-2).
    422..499     +  CDS            MYLK2 (fragment): MYLK2_HUMAN - Experimental evidence at protein level: Swiss-Prot protein existence level 1. Implicated in the level of global muscle contraction and cardiac function. Phosphorylates a specific serine in the N-terminus of a myosin light chain. From Homo sapiens (Human).
    581..931     +  CDS            spa (fragment): SPA_STAAU - Experimental evidence at protein level: Swiss-Prot protein existence level 1. Plays a role in the inhibition of the host innate and adaptive immune responses. Possesses five immunoglobulin-binding domains that capture both the fragment crystallizable region (Fc region) and the Fab region (part of Ig that identifies antigen) of immunoglobulins (By similarity). In turn, Staphylococcus aureus is protected from phagocytic killing via inhibition of Ig Fc region. In addition, the host elicited B-cell response is prevented due to a decrease of antibody-secreting cell proliferation that en
    996..1117    -  polyA_signal   SV40 poly(A) signal: SV40 polyadenylation signal
   1140..1209    -  CDS            large T antigen (fragment): large T antigen from SV40 (simian virus 40)
   1232..1278    +  terminator     T7 terminator: transcription terminator for bacteriophage T7 RNA polymerase
   1308..1444    +  terminator     rrnG terminator: transcription terminator from the E. coli ribosomal RNA rrnG operon (Albrechtsen et al., 1991)
   1489..1560    +  misc_feature   3' β-globin insulator: insulator downstream of the human β-globin locus (Farrell et al., 2002)
   1786..2374    -  rep_origin     ori: high-copy-number ColE1/pMB1/pBR322/pUC origin of replication
   2546..2610    -  CDS            bla(M) (fragment): β-lactamase lacking the signal sequence; bla(M); allows cytosolic expression of β-lactamase
   2874..4083    +  promoter       UbC promoter: human ubiquitin C promoter
   4087..4684    +  CDS            PuroR (fragment): puromycin N-acetyltransferase; pac from Streptomyces; confers resistance to puromycin
   4713..4761    +  polyA_signal   poly(A) signal: synthetic polyadenylation signal
   5027..5887    +  CDS            AmpR: β-lactamase; bla; confers resistance to ampicillin, carbenicillin, and related antibiotics
   5900..6036    +  terminator     rrnG terminator: transcription terminator from the E. coli ribosomal RNA rrnG operon (Albrechtsen et al., 1991)
   6181..6252    +  misc_feature   5' β-globin insulator: insulator upstream of the human β-globin locus (Farrell et al., 2002)
   6257..6303    -  terminator     T7 terminator: transcription terminator for bacteriophage T7 RNA polymerase
   6321..6369    -  polyA_signal   poly(A) signal: synthetic polyadenylation signal
   6450..6753    +  enhancer       CMV enhancer: human cytomegalovirus immediate early enhancer
   6826..6843    -  promoter       CMV promoter (fragment): human cytomegalovirus (CMV) immediate early promoter
   6906..6957    +  promoter       CMVd2 promoter: truncated human cytomegalovirus (CMV) immediate early promoter that yields moderately reduced expression relative to the full-length promoter
>Addgene plasmid #152766 | pGBW-m4133359 | depositor full sequence | sequence record 295778 | Full Sequence
CACCATGAAGATCATTTTGTTCCTGGCTCTTATAACTCTCGCCACCTGTGAGCTGTACCACTATCAGGAA
TGCGTTAGGGGTACGACAGTGCTCTTAAAAGAGCCTTGCTCATCGGGCACCTATGAAGGGAATAGCCCGT
TTCATCCCCTGGCAGATAACAAGTTTGCGCTAACATGTTTCAGTACTCAATTTGCCTTCGCTTGCCCAGA
CGGAGTCAAACACGTATACCAGCTGAGAGCACGGTCTGTCTCCCCCAAGTTATTCATCCGCCAGGAGGAA
GTGCAAGAGCTCTACAGCCCAATTTTTCTTATAGTTGCCGCTATCGTGTTCATTACCCTGTGTTTTACTC
TCAAACGTAAGACAGAAGAAAACCTTTACTTTCAGTCGGGACGGCGAATCCCGGGGCTGATAAATCCCTG
GAAAAGGAGATGGAAGAAGAACTTTATTGCAGTGTCTGCGGCTAACCGGTTCAAAAAGATCAGTTCAAGC
GGCGCCCTAGATTACGACATTCCTACGACCGCCTCCGAGAATCTCTATTTCCAGGGTGAATTTGGCTTGG
CACAACATGACGAGGCCGTCGATAACAAGTTTAATAAAGAACAGCAGAACGCTTTCTATGAGATCCTTCA
CTTACCAAATCTGAACGAAGAGCAACGCAACGCTTTCATTCAGAGCCTGAAAGACGATCCCTCGCAGTCT
GCAAATCTCCTGGCCGAAGCCAAGAAGCTGAATGACGCACAGGCTCCAAAAGTTGATAACAAGTTTAACA
AGGAGCAGCAGAATGCTTTCTACGAGATATTGCACCTTCCTAATCTGAATGAGGAACAAAGAAATGCATT
TATCCAGTCCCTAAAAGACGATCCATCACAGAGTGCCAACCTGCTTGCGGAAGCCAAAAAGCTCAATGAT
GCCCAGGCCCCGAAAGTAGACGCGAACCATCAATAAGCTAGCTTGACTGACTGAGATACAGCGTACCTTC
AGCTCACAGACATGATAAGATACATTGATGAGTTTGGACAAACCACAACTAGAATGCAGTGAAAAAAATG
CTTTATTTGTGAAATTTGTGATGCTATTGCTTTATTTGTAACCATTATAAGCTGCAATAAACAAGTTAAC
AACAACAATTGCATTCATTTTATGTTTCAGGTTCAGGGGGAGGTGTGGGAGGTTTTTTAAAGCAAGTAAA
ACCTCTACAAATGTGGTATTGGCCCATCTCTATCGGTATCGTAGCATAACCCCTTGGGGCCTCTAAACGG
GTCTTGAGGGGTTTTTTGTGCCCCTCGGGCCGGATTGCTATCTACCGGCATTGGCGCAGAAAAAAATGCC
TGATGCGACGCTGCGCGTCTTATACTCCCACATATGCCAGATTCAGCAACGGATACGGCTTCCCCAACTT
GCCCACTTCCATACGTGTCCTCCTTACCAGAAATTTATCCTTAAGGTCGTCAGCTATCCTGCAGGCGATC
TCTCGATTTCGATCAAGACATTCCTTTAATGGTCTTTTCTGGACACCACTAGGGGTCAGAAGTAGTTCAT
CAAACTTTCTTCCCTCCCTAATCTCATTGGTTACCTTGGGCTATCGAAACTTAATTAACCAGTCAAGTCA
GCTACTTGGCGAGATCGACTTGTCTGGGTTTCGACTACGCTCAGAATTGCGTCAGTCAAGTTCGATCTGG
TCCTTGCTATTGCACCCGTTCTCCGATTACGAGTTTCATTTAAATCATGTGAGCAAAAGGCCAGCAAAAG
GCCAGGAACCGTAAAAAGGCCGCGTTGCTGGCGTTTTTCCATAGGCTCCGCCCCCCTGACGAGCATCACA
AAAATCGACGCTCAAGTCAGAGGTGGCGAAACCCGACAGGACTATAAAGATACCAGGCGTTTCCCCCTGG
AAGCTCCCTCGTGCGCTCTCCTGTTCCGACCCTGCCGCTTACCGGATACCTGTCCGCCTTTCTCCCTTCG
GGAAGCGTGGCGCTTTCTCATAGCTCACGCTGTAGGTATCTCAGTTCGGTGTAGGTCGTTCGCTCCAAGC
TGGGCTGTGTGCACGAACCCCCCGTTCAGCCCGACCGCTGCGCCTTATCCGGTAACTATCGTCTTGAGTC
CAACCCGGTAAGACACGACTTATCGCCACTGGCAGCAGCCACTGGTAACAGGATTAGCAGAGCGAGGTAT
GTAGGCGGTGCTACAGAGTTCTTGAAGTGGTGGCCTAACTACGGCTACACTAGAAGAACAGTATTTGGTA
TCTGCGCTCTGCTGAAGCCAGTTACCTTCGGAAAAAGAGTTGGTAGCTCTTGATCCGGCAAACAAACCAC
CGCTGGTAGCGGTGGTTTTTTTGTTTGCAAGCAGCAGATTACGCGCAGAAAAAAAGGATCTCAAGAAGAT
CCTTTGATCTTTTCTACGGGGTCTGACGCTCAGTGGAACGAAAACTCACGTTAAGGGATTTTGGTCATGA
GATTATCAAAAAGGATCTTCACCTAGATCCTTTTAAATTAAAAATGAAGTTTTAAATCAATCTAAAGTAT
ATATGAGTAAACTTGGTCTGACAGTTACCAATGCTTAATCAGTGAGGCACCTATCTCAGCGATCTGTCTA
TTTCGTTCATCCATAGTTGCATTTAAATTTCCGAACTCTCCAAGGCCCTCGTCGGAAAATCTTCAAACCT
TTCGTCCGATCCATCTTGCAGGCTACCTCTCGAACGAACTATCGCAAGTCTCTTGGCCGGCCTTGCGCCT
TGGCTATTGCTTGGCAGCGCCTATCGCCAGGTATTACTCCAATCCCGAATATCCGAGATCGGGATCACCC
GAGAGAAGTTCAACCTACATCCTCAATCCCGATCTATCCGAGATCCGAGGAATATCGAAATCGGGGCGCG
CCTGGCCTCCGCGCCGGGTTTTGGCGCCTCCCGCGGGCGCCCCCCTCGTCACGGCGAGCGCTGCCACGTC
AGACGAAGGGCGCAGGAGCGTCCTGATCCTTCCGCCCGGACGCTCAGGACAGCGGCCCGCTGCTCATAAG
ACTCGGCCTTAGAACCCCAGTATCAGCAGAAGGACATTTTAGGACGGGACTTGGGTGACTCTAGGGCACT
GGTTTTCTTTCCAGAGAGCGGAACAGGCGAGGAAAAGTAGTCCCTTCTCGGCGATTCTGCGGAGGGATCT
CCGTGGGGCGGTGAACGCCGATGATTATATAAGGACGCGCCGGGTGTGGCACAGCTAGTTCCGTCGCAGC
CGGGATTTGGGTCGCGGTTCTTGTTTGTGGATCGCTGTGATCGTCACTTGGTGAGTAGCGGGCTGCTGGG
CTGGCCGGGGCTTTCGTGGCCGCCGGGCCGCTCGGTGGGACGGAAGCGTGTGGAGAGACCGCCAAGGGCT
GTAGTCTGGGTCCGCGAGCAAGGTTGCCCTGAACTGGGGGTTGGGGGGAGCGCAGCAAAATGGCGGCTGT
TCCCGAGTCTTGAATGGAAGACGCTTGTGAGGCGGGCTGTGAGGTCGTTGAAACAAGGTGGGGGGCATGG
TGGGCGGCAAGAACCCAAGGTCTTGAGCCCTTCGCTAATGCGGGAAAGCTCTTATTCGGGTGAGATGGGC
TGGGCACCATCTGGGGACCCTGACGTGAAGTTTGTCACTGACTGGAGAACTCGGTTTGTCGTCTGTTGCG
GGGGCGGCAGTTATGGCGGTGCCGTTGGGCAGTGCACCCGTACCTTTGGGAGCGCGCGCCCTCGTCGTGT
CGTGACGTCACCCGTTCTGTTGGCTTATAATGCAGGGTGGGGCCACCTGCCGGTAGGTGTGCGGTAGGCT
TTTCTCCGTCGCAGGACGCAGGGTTCGGGCCTAGGGTAGGCTCTCCTGAATCGACAGGCGCCGGACCTCT
GGTGAGGGGAGGGATAAGTGAGGCGTCAGTTTCTTTGGTCGGTTTTATGTACCTATCTTCTTAAGTAGCT
GAAGCTCCGGTTTTGAACTATGCGCTCGGGGTTGGCGAGTGTGTTTTGTGAAGTTTTTTAGGCACCTTTT
GAAATGTAATCATTTGGGTCAATATGTAATTTTCAGTGTTAGACTTGTAAATTGTCCGCTAAATTCTGGC
CGTTTTTGGCTTTTTTGTTAGACAACATGACCGAGTACAAGCCCACGGTGCGCCTCGCCACCCGCGACGA
CGTCCCCAGGGCCGTACGCACCCTCGCCGCCGCGTTCGCCGACTACCCCGCCACGCGCCACACCGTCGAT
CCGGACCGCCACATCGAGCGGGTCACCGAGCTGCAAGAACTCTTCCTCACGCGCGTCGGGCTCGACATCG
GCAAGGTGTGGGTCGCGGACGACGGCGCCGCGGTGGCGGTCTGGACCACGCCGGAGAGCGTCGAAGCGGG
GGCGGTGTTCGCCGAGATCGGCCCGCGCATGGCCGAGTTGAGCGGTTCCCGGCTGGCCGCGCAGCAACAG
ATGGAGGGCCTCCTGGCGCCGCACCGGCCCAAGGAGCCCGCGTGGTTCCTGGCCACCGTCGGCGTCTCGC
CCGACCACCAGGGCAAGGGTCTGGGCAGCGCCGTCGTGCTCCCCGGAGTGGAGGCCGCCGAGCGCGCCGG
GGTGCCCGCCTTCCTGGAGACCTCCGCGCCCCGCAACCTCCCCTTCTACGAGCGGCTCGGCTTCACCGTC
ACCGCCGACGTCGAGGTGCCCGAAGGACCGCGCACCTGGTGCATGACCCGCAAGCCCGGTGCCTAGGCTA
GTATGTAAGCCTAGTCTTAGATAATAAAATCGCTATCCATCGAAGATGGATGTGTGTTGGTTTTTTGTGT
GTGTAACGCTAGGCGCGCCTGGTGTACCGAGAACGATCCTCTCAGTGCGAGTCTCGACGATCCATATCGT
TGCTTGGCAGTCAGCCAGTCGGAATCCAGCTTGGGACCCAGGAAGTCCAATCGTCAGATATTGTACTCAA
GCCTGGTCACGGCAGCGTACCGATCTGTTTAAACCTAGATATTGATAGTCTGATCGGTCAACGTATAATC
GAGTCCTAGCTTTTGCAAACATCTATCAAGAGACAGGATCAGCAGGAGGCTTTCGCATGAGTATTCAACA
TTTCCGTGTCGCCCTTATTCCCTTTTTTGCGGCATTTTGCCTTCCTGTTTTTGCTCACCCAGAAACGCTG
GTGAAAGTAAAAGATGCTGAAGATCAGTTGGGTGCGCGAGTGGGTTACATCGAACTGGATCTCAACAGCG
GTAAGATCCTTGAGAGTTTTCGCCCCGAAGAACGCTTTCCAATGATGAGCACTTTTAAAGTTCTGCTATG
TGGCGCGGTATTATCCCGTATTGACGCCGGGCAAGAGCAACTCGGTCGCCGCATACACTATTCTCAGAAT
GACTTGGTTGAGTATTCACCAGTCACAGAAAAGCATCTTACGGATGGCATGACAGTAAGAGAATTATGCA
GTGCTGCCATAACCATGAGTGATAACACTGCGGCCAACTTACTTCTGACAACGATTGGAGGACCGAAGGA
GCTAACCGCTTTTTTGCACAACATGGGGGATCATGTAACTCGCCTTGATCGTTGGGAACCGGAGCTGAAT
GAAGCCATACCAAACGACGAGCGTGACACCACGATGCCTGTAGCAATGGCAACAACCTTGCGTAAACTAT
TAACTGGCGAACTACTTACTCTAGCTTCCCGGCAACAGTTGATAGACTGGATGGAGGCGGATAAAGTTGC
AGGACCACTTCTGCGCTCGGCCCTTCCGGCTGGCTGGTTTATTGCTGATAAATCTGGAGCCGGTGAGCGT
GGGTCTCGCGGTATCATTGCAGCACTGGGGCCAGATGGTAAGCCCTCCCGTATCGTAGTTATCTACACGA
CGGGGAGTCAGGCAACTATGGATGAACGAAATAGACAGATCGCTGAGATAGGTGCCTCACTGATTAAGCA
TTGGTAACCGATTCTAGGTGCATTGGCGCAGAAAAAAATGCCTGATGCGACGCTGCGCGTCTTATACTCC
CACATATGCCAGATTCAGCAACGGATACGGCTTCCCCAACTTGCCCACTTCCATACGTGTCCTCCTTACC
AGAAATTTATCCTTAAGATCGTTTAAACTCGACTCTGGCTCTATCGAATCTCCGTCGTTTCGAGCTTACG
CGAACAGCCGTGGCGCTCATTTGCTCGTCGGGCATCGAATCTCGTCAGCTATCGTCAGCTTACCTTTTTG
GCAGCGATCGCGGCTCCCGACATCTTGGACCATTAGCTCCACAGGTATCTTCTTCCCTCTAGTGGTCATA
ACAGCAGCTTCAGCTACCTCTCAATTCAAAAAACCCCTCAAGACCCGTTTAGAGGCCCCAAGGGGTTATG
CTATCAATCGTTGCGTTACACACACAAAAAACCAACACACATCCATCTTCGATGGATAGCGATTTTATTA
TCTAACTGCTGATCGAGTGTAGCCAGATCTAGTAATCAATTACGGGGTCATTAGTTCATAGCCCATATAT
GGAGTTCCGCGTTACATAACTTACGGTAAATGGCCCGCCTGGCTGACCGCCCAACGACCCCCGCCCATTG
ACGTCAATAATGACGTATGTTCCCATAGTAACGCCAATAGGGACTTTCCATTGACGTCAATGGGTGGAGT
ATTTACGGTAAACTGCCCACTTGGCAGTACATCAAGTGTATCATATGCCAAGTACGCCCCCTATTGACGT
CAATGACGGTAAATGGCCCGCCTGGCATTATGCCCAGTACATGACCTTATGGGACTTTCCTACTTGGCAG
TACATCTACGTATTAGTCATCGCTATTACCATGCTGATGCGGTTTTGGCAGTACATCAATGGGCGTGGAT
AGCGGTTTGACTCACGGGGATTTCCAAGTCTCCACCCCATTGACGTCAATGGGAGTTTGTTTTGGCACCA
AAATCAACGGGACTTTCCAAAATGTCGTAACAACTCCGCCCCATTGACGCAAATGGGCGGTAGGCGTGTA
CGGTGGGAGGTCTATATAAGCAGAGCTGGTTTAGTGAACCGTCAGATCAGATCTTTGTCGATCCTACCAT
CCACTCGACACACCCGCCAGCGGCCGC
